>Addgene plasmid #75988 | MASTL gRNA (BRDN0001149040) | addgene full sequence | sequence record 184964 | Addgene Assembled Sequence
CCCGGGTGCAAAGATGGATAAAGTTTTAAACAGAGAGGAATCTTTGCAGCTAATGGACCTTCTAGGTCTT
GAAAGGAGTGGGAATTGGCTCCGGTGCCCGTCAGTGGGCAGAGCGCACATCGCCCACAGTCCCCGAGAAG
TTGGGGGGAGGGGTCGGCAATTGATCCGGTGCCTAGAGAAGGTGGCGCGGGGTAAACTGGGAAAGTGATG
TCGTGTACTGGCTCCGCCTTTTTCCCGAGGGTGGGGGAGAACCGTATATAAGTGCAGTAGTCGCCGTGAA
CGTTCTTTTTCGCAACGGGTTTGCCGCCAGAACACAGGTAAGTGCCGTGTGTGGTTCCCGCGGGCCTGGC
CTCTTTACGGGTTATGGCCCTTGCGTGCCTTGAATTACTTCCACCTGGCTGCAGTACGTGATTCTTGATC
CCGAGCTTCGGGTTGGAAGTGGGTGGGAGAGTTCGAGGCCTTGCGCTTAAGGAGCCCCTTCGCCTCGTGC
TTGAGTTGAGGCCTGGCCTGGGCGCTGGGGCCGCCGCGTGCGAATCTGGTGGCACCTTCGCGCCTGTCTC
GCTGCTTTCGATAAGTCTCTAGCCATTTAAAATTTTTGATGACCTGCTGCGACGCTTTTTTTCTGGCAAG
ATAGTCTTGTAAATGCGGGCCAAGATCTGCACACTGGTATTTCGGTTTTTGGGGCCGCGGGCGGCGACGG
GGCCCGTGCGTCCCAGCGCACATGTTCGGCGAGGCGGGGCCTGCGAGCGCGGCCACCGAGAATCGGACGG
GGGTAGTCTCAAGCTGGCCGGCCTGCTCTGGTGCCTGGCCTCGCGCCGCCGTGTATCGCCCCGCCCTGGG
CGGCAAGGCTGGCCCGGTCGGCACCAGTTGCGTGAGCGGAAAGATGGCCGCTTCCCGGCCCTGCTGCAGG
GAGCTCAAAATGGAGGACGCGGCGCTCGGGAGAGCGGGCGGGTGAGTCACCCACACAAAGGAAAAGGGCC
TTTCCGTCCTCAGCCGTCGCTTCATGTGACTCCACGGAGTACCGGGCGCCGTCCAGGCACCTCGATTAGT
TCTCGAGCTTTTGGAGTACGTCGTCTTTAGGTTGGGGGGAGGGGTTTTATGCGATGGAGTTTCCCCACAC
TGAGTGGGTGGAGACTGAAGTTAGGCCAGCTTGGCACTTGATGTAATTCTCCTTGGAATTTGCCCTTTTT
GAGTTTGGATCTTGGTTCATTCTCAAGCCTCAGACAGTGGTTCAAAGTTTTTTTCTTCCATTTCAGGTGT
CGTGACGTACGGCCACCATGACCGAGTACAAGCCCACGGTGCGCCTCGCCACCCGCGACGACGTCCCCAG
GGCCGTACGCACCCTCGCCGCCGCGTTCGCCGACTACCCCGCCACGCGCCACACCGTCGATCCGGACCGC
CACATCGAGCGGGTCACCGAGCTGCAAGAACTCTTCCTCACGCGCGTCGGGCTCGACATCGGCAAGGTGT
GGGTCGCGGACGACGGCGCCGCCGTGGCGGTCTGGACCACGCCGGAGAGCGTCGAAGCGGGGGCGGTGTT
CGCCGAGATCGGCCCGCGCATGGCCGAGTTGAGCGGTTCCCGGCTGGCCGCGCAGCAACAGATGGAAGGC
CTCCTGGCGCCGCACCGGCCCAAGGAGCCCGCGTGGTTCCTGGCCACCGTCGGAGTCTCGCCCGACCACC
AGGGCAAGGGTCTGGGCAGCGCCGTCGTGCTCCCCGGAGTGGAGGCGGCCGAGCGCGCCGGGGTGCCCGC
CTTCCTGGAGACCTCCGCGCCCCGCAACCTCCCCTTCTACGAGCGGCTCGGCTTCACCGTCACCGCCGAC
GTCGAGGTGCCCGAAGGACCGCGCACCTGGTGCATGACCCGCAAGCCCGGTGCCTGAACGCGTTAAGTCG
ACAATCAACCTCTGGATTACAAAATTTGTGAAAGATTGACTGGTATTCTTAACTATGTTGCTCCTTTTAC
GCTATGTGGATACGCTGCTTTAATGCCTTTGTATCATGCTATTGCTTCCCGTATGGCTTTCATTTTCTCC
TCCTTGTATAAATCCTGGTTGCTGTCTCTTTATGAGGAGTTGTGGCCCGTTGTCAGGCAACGTGGCGTGG
TGTGCACTGTGTTTGCTGACGCAACCCCCACTGGTTGGGGCATTGCCACCACCTGTCAGCTCCTTTCCGG
GACTTTCGCTTTCCCCCTCCCTATTGCCACGGCGGAACTCATCGCCGCCTGCCTTGCCCGCTGCTGGACA
GGGGCTCGGCTGTTGGGCACTGACAATTCCGTGGTGTTGTCGGGGAAATCATCGTCCTTTCCTTGGCTGC
TCGCCTGTGTTGCCACCTGGATTCTGCGCGGGACGTCCTTCTGCTACGTCCCTTCGGCCCTCAATCCAGC
GGACCTTCCTTCCCGCGGCCTGCTGCCGGCTCTGCGGCCTCTTCCGCGTCTTCGCCTTCGCCCTCAGACG
AGTCGGATCTCCCTTTGGGCCGCCTCCCCGCGTCGACTTTAAGACCAATGACTTACAAGGCAGCTGTAGA
TCTTAGCCACTTTTTAAAAGAAAAGGGGGGACTGGAAGGGCTAATTCACTCCCAACGAAGACAAGATCTG
CTTTTTGCTTGTACTGGGTCTCTCTGGTTAGACCAGATCTGAGCCTGGGAGCTCTCTGGCTAACTAGGGA
ACCCACTGCTTAAGCCTCAATAAAGCTTGCCTTGAGTGCTTCAAGTAGTGTGTGCCCGTCTGTTGTGTGA
CTCTGGTAACTAGAGATCCCTCAGACCCTTTTAGTCAGTGTGGAAAATCTCTAGCAGTACGTATAGTAGT
TCATGTCATCTTATTATTCAGTATTTATAACTTGCAAAGAAATGAATATCAGAGAGTGAGAGGAACTTGT
TTATTGCAGCTTATAATGGTTACAAATAAAGCAATAGCATCACAAATTTCACAAATAAAGCATTTTTTTC
ACTGCATTCTAGTTGTGGTTTGTCCAAACTCATCAATGTATCTTATCATGTCTGGCTCTAGCTATCCCGC
CCCTAACTCCGCCCATCCCGCCCCTAACTCCGCCCAGTTCCGCCCATTCTCCGCCCCATGGCTGACTAAT
TTTTTTTATTTATGCAGAGGCCGAGGCCGCCTCGGCCTCTGAGCTATTCCAGAAGTAGTGAGGAGGCTTT
TTTGGAGGCCTAGGGACGTACCCAATTCGCCCTATAGTGAGTCGTATTACGCGCGCTCACTGGCCGTCGT
TTTACAACGTCGTGACTGGGAAAACCCTGGCGTTACCCAACTTAATCGCCTTGCAGCACATCCCCCTTTC
GCCAGCTGGCGTAATAGCGAAGAGGCCCGCACCGATCGCCCTTCCCAACAGTTGCGCAGCCTGAATGGCG
AATGGG
[124 nt withheld, positions 3367-3490]
C
[91 nt withheld, positions 3492-3582]
A
[49 nt withheld, positions 3584-3632]
CCTTTGACGTTGGAGTCCACGTTCTTT
[37 nt withheld, positions 3660-3696]
ACCCTATCTCGGTCTATTCTTTTGATTTATAAGGGATTTTGCCGATTTCGGCCTATTGGTTAAAAAATGA
GCTGATTTAACAAAAATTTAACGCGAATTTTAACAAAATATTAACGCTTACAATTTAGGTGGCACTTTTC
GGGGAAATGTGCGCGGAACCCCTATTTGTTTATTTTTCTAAATACATTCAAATATGTATCCGCTCATGAG
ACAATAACCCTGATAAATGCTTCAATAATATTGAAAAAGGAAGAGTATGAGTATTCAACATTTCCGTGTC
GCCCTTATTCCCTTTTTTGCGGCATTTTGCCTTCCTGTTTTTGCTCACCCAGAAACGCTGGTGAAAGTAA
AAGATGCTGAAGATCAGTTGGGTGCACGAGTGGGTTACATCGAACTGGATCTCAACAGCGGTAAGATCCT
TGAGAGTTTTCGCCCCGAAGAACGTTTTCCAATGATGAGCACTTTTAAAGTTCTGCTATGTGGCGCGGTA
TTATCCCGTATTGACGCCGGGCAAGAGCAACTCGGTCGCCGCATACACTATTCTCAGAATGACTTGGTTG
AGTACTCACCAGTCACAGAAAAGCATCTTACGGATGGCATGACAGTAAGAGAATTATGCAGTGCTGCCAT
AACCATGAGTGATAACACTGCGGCCAACTTACTTCTGACAACGATCGGAGGACCGAAGGAGCTAACCGCT
TTTTTGCACAACATGGGGGATCATGTAACTCGCCTTGATCGTTGGGAACCGGAGCTGAATGAAGCCATAC
CAAACGACGAGCGTGACACCACGATGCCTGTAGCAATGGCAACAACGTTGCGCAAACTATTAACTGGCGA
ACTACTTACTCTAGCTTCCCGGCAACAATTAATAGACTGGATGGAGGCGGATAAAGTTGCAGGACCACTT
CTGCGCTCGGCCCTTCCGGCTGGCTGGTTTATTGCTGATAAATCTGGAGCCGGTGAGCGTGGGTCTCGCG
GTATCATTGCAGCACTGGGGCCAGATGGTAAGCCCTCCCGTATCGTAGTTATCTACACGACGGGGAGTCA
GGCAACTATGGATGAACGAAATAGACAGATCGCTGAGATAGGTGCCTCACTGATTAAGCATTGGTAACTG
TCAGACCAAGTTTACTCATATATACTTTAGATTGATTTAAAACTTCATTTTTAATTTAAAAGGATCTAGG
TGAAGATCCTTTTTGATAATCTCATGACCAAAATCCCTTAACGTGAGTTTTCGTTCCACTGAGCGTCAGA
CCCCGTAGAAAAGATCAAAGGATCTTCTTGAGATCCTTTTTTTCTGCGCGTAATCTGCTGCTTGCAAACA
AAAAAACCACCGCTACCAGCGGTGGTTTGTTTGCCGGATCAAGAGCTACCAACTCTTTTTCCGAAGGTAA
CTGGCTTCAGCAGAGCGCAGATACCAAATACTGTTCTTCTAGTGTAGCCGTAGTTAGGCCACCACTTCAA
GAACTCTGTAGCACCGCCTACATACCTCGCTCTGCTAATCCTGTTACCAGTGGCTGCTGCCAGTGGCGAT
AAGTCGTGTCTTACCGGGTTGGACTCAAGACGATAGTTACCGGATAAGGCGCAGCGGTCGGGCTGAACGG
GGGGTTCGTGCACACAGCCCAGCTTGGAGCGAACGACCTACACCGAACTGAGATACCTACAGCGTGAGCT
ATGAGAAAGCGCCACGCTTCCCGAAGGGAGAAAGGCGGACAGGTATCCGGTAAGCGGCAGGGTCGGAACA
GGAGAGCGCACGAGGGAGCTTCCAGGGGGAAACGCCTGGTATCTTTATAGTCCTGTCGGGTTTCGCCACC
TCTGACTTGAGCGTCGATTTTTGTGATGCTCGTCAGGGGGGCGGAGCCTATGGAAAAACGCCAGCAACGC
GGCCTTTTTACGGTTCCTGGCCTTTTGCTGGCCTTTTGCTCACATGTTCTTTCCTGCGTTATCCCCTGAT
TCTGTGGATAACCGTATTACCGCCTTTGAGTGAGCTGATACCGCTCGCCGCAGCCGAACGACCGAGCGCA
GCGAGTCAGTGAGCGAGGAAGCGGAAGAGCGCCCAATACGCAAACCGCCTCTCCCCGCGCGTTGGCCGAT
TCATTAATGCAGCTGGCACGACAGGTTTCCCGACTGGAAAGCGGGCAGTGAGCGCAACGCAATTAATGTG
AGTTAGCTCACTCATTAGGCACCCCAGGCTTTACACTTTATGCTTCCGGCTCGTATGTTGTGTGGAATTG
TGAGCGGATAACAATTTCACACAGGAAACAGCTATGACCATGATTACGCCAAGCGCGCAATTAACCCTCA
CTAAAGGGAACAAAAGCTGGAGCTGCAAGCTTAATGTAGTCTTATGCAATACTCTTGTAGTCTTGCAACA
TGGTAACGATGAGTTAGCAACATGCCTTACAAGGAGAGAAAAAGCACCGTGCATGCCGATTGGTGGAAGT
AAGGTGGTACGATCGTGCCTTATTAGGAAGGCAACAGACGGGTCTGACATGGATTGGACGAACCACTGAA
TTGCCGCATTGCAGAGATATTGTATTTAAGTGCCTAGCTCGATACATAAACGGGTCTCTCTGGTTAGACC
AGATCTGAGCCTGGGAGCTCTCTGGCTAACTAGGGAACCCACTGCTTAAGCCTCAATAAAGCTTGCCTTG
AGTGCTTCAAGTAGTGTGTGCCCGTCTGTTGTGTGACTCTGGTAACTAGAGATCCCTCAGACCCTTTTAG
TCAGTGTGGAAAATCTCTAGCAGTGGCGCCCGAACAGGGACTTGAAAGCGAAAGGGAAACCAGAGGAGCT
CTCTCGACGCAGGACTCGGCTTGCTGAAGCGCGCACGGCAAGAGGCGAGGGGCGGCGACTGGTGAGTACG
CCAAAAATTTTGACTAGCGGAGGCTAGAAGGAGAGAGATGGGTGCGAGAGCGTCAGTATTAAGCGGGGGA
GAATTAGATCGCGATGGGAAAAAATTCGGTTAAGGCCAGGGGGAAAGAAAAAATATAAATTAAAACATAT
AGTATGGGCAAGCAGGGAGCTAGAACGATTCGCAGTTAATCCTGGCCTGTTAGAAACATCAGAAGGCTGT
AGACAAATACTGGGACAGCTACAACCATCCCTTCAGACAGGATCAGAAGAACTTAGATCATTATATAATA
CAGTAGCAACCCTCTATTGTGTGCATCAAAGGATAGAGATAAAAGACACCAAGGAAGCTTTAGACAAGAT
AGAGGAAGAGCAAAACAAAAGTAAGACCACCGCACAGCAAGCGGCCGCTGATCTTCAGACCTGGAGGAGG
AGATATGAGGGACAATTGGAGAAGTGAATTATATAAATATAAAGTAGTAAAAATTGAACCATTAGGAGTA
GCACCCACCAAGGCAAAGAGAAGAGTGGTGCAGAGAGAAAAAAGAGCAGTGGGAATAGGAGCTTTGTTCC
TTGGGTTCTTGGGAGCAGCAGGAAGCACTATGGGCGCAGCGTCAATGACGCTGACGGTACAGGCCAGACA
ATTATTGTCTGGTATAGTGCAGCAGCAGAACAATTTGCTGAGGGCTATTGAGGCGCAACAGCATCTGTTG
CAACTCACAGTCTGGGGCATCAAGCAGCTCCAGGCAAGAATCCTGGCTGTGGAAAGATACCTAAAGGATC
AACAGCTCCTGGGGATTTGGGGTTGCTCTGGAAAACTCATTTGCACCACTGCTGTGCCTTGGAATGCTAG
TTGGAGTAATAAATCTCTGGAACAGATTTGGAATCACACGACCTGGATGGAGTGGGACAGAGAAATTAAC
AATTACACAAGCTTAATACACTCCTTAATTGAAGAATCGCAAAACCAGCAAGAAAAGAATGAACAAGAAT
TATTGGAATTAGATAAATGGGCAAGTTTGTGGAATTGGTTTAACATAACAAATTGGCTGTGGTATATAAA
ATTATTCATAATGATAGTAGGAGGCTTGGTAGGTTTAAGAATAGTTTTTGCTGTACTTTCTATAGTGAAT
AGAGTTAGGCAGGGATATTCACCATTATCGTTTCAGACCCACCTCCCAACCCCGAGGGGACCCAGAGAGG
GCCTATTTCCCATGATTCCTTCATATTTGCATATACGATACAAGGCTGTTAGAGAGATAATTAGAATTAA
TTTGACTGTAAACACAAAGATATTAGTACAAAATACGTGACGTAGAAAGTAATAATTTCTTGGGTAGTTT
GCAGTTTTAAAATTATGTTTTAAAATGGACTATCATATGCTTACCGTAACTTGAAAGTATTTCGATTTCT
TGGCTTTATATATCTTGTGGAAAGGACGAAACACCGACACAAGAGCGTCCAGTGGTGTTTTAGAGCTAGA
AATAGCAAGTTAAAATAAGGCTAGTCCGTTATCAACTTGAAAAAGTGGCACCGAGTCGGTGCTTTTTTAA
GCTTGGCGTAACTAGATCTTGAGACAAATGGCAGTATTCATCCACAATTTTAAAAGAAAAGGGGGGATTG
GGGGGTACAGTGCAGGGGAAAGAATAGTAGACATAATAGCAACAGACATACAAACTAAAGAATTACAAAA
ACAAATTACAAAAATTCAAAATTTTCGGGTTTATTACAGGGACAGCAGAGATCCACTTTGGCGCCGGCTC
GAGGGGG
Features (pLannotate 1.2.2; 29 found; start..end, strand, type, name):
     14..80      +  CDS            small t antigen (fragment): SV40 (simian virus 40) small t antigen
    106..317     +  promoter       EF-1α core promoter: core promoter for human elongation factor EF-1α
    318..1256    +  intron         EF-1α intron A: intron upstream of the start codon of human EF-1α
   1278..1877    +  CDS            PuroR (fragment): puromycin N-acetyltransferase; pac from Streptomyces; confers resistance to puromycin
   1893..2481    +  misc_feature   WPRE: woodchuck hepatitis virus posttranscriptional regulatory element
   2532..2551    +  misc_feature   cPPT/CTS (fragment): central polypurine tract and central termination sequence of HIV-1
   2553..2786    +  LTR            3' LTR (ΔU3): self-inactivating 3' long terminal repeat (LTR) from HIV-1
   2864..2985    +  polyA_signal   SV40 poly(A) signal: SV40 polyadenylation signal
   3025..3160    +  rep_origin     SV40 ori: SV40 origin of replication
   3181..3199    -  promoter       T7 promoter: promoter for bacteriophage T7 RNA polymerase
   3207..3362    +  CDS            lacZα (fragment): LacZα fragment of β-galactosidase; lacZ fragment
   3367..3795    +  rep_origin     f1 ori (sequence partly withheld): f1 bacteriophage origin of replication; arrow indicates direction of (+) strand synthesis
   3848..3952    +  promoter       AmpR promoter: bla
   3953..4813    +  CDS            AmpR: β-lactamase; bla; confers resistance to ampicillin, carbenicillin, and related antibiotics
   4984..5572    +  rep_origin     ori: high-copy-number ColE1/pMB1/pBR322/pUC origin of replication
   5755..5847    +  CDS            lacI (fragment): lac repressor; lacI; The lac repressor binds to the lac operator to inhibit transcription in E. coli. This inhibition can be relieved by adding lactose or isopropyl-β-D-thiogalactopyranoside (IPTG).
   5860..5881    +  protein_bind   CAP binding site: CAP binding activates transcription in the presence of cAMP. E. coli catabolite activator protein
   5896..5926    +  promoter       lac promoter: promoter for the E. coli lac operon
   5934..5950    +  protein_bind   lac operator: The lac repressor binds to the lac operator to inhibit transcription in E. coli. This inhibition can be relieved by adding lactose or isopropyl-β-D-thiogalactopyranoside (IPTG). lac repressor encoded by lacI
   5995..6013    +  promoter       T3 promoter: promoter for bacteriophage T3 RNA polymerase
   6041..6267    +  promoter       RSV promoter: Rous sarcoma virus enhancer/promoter
   6268..6448    +  LTR            5' LTR (truncated): truncated 5' long terminal repeat (LTR) from HIV-1
   6495..6620    +  misc_feature   HIV-1 Ψ: packaging signal of human immunodeficiency virus type 1
   6604..6967    +  CDS            HIV-1 gag (fragment): gag protein from human immunodeficiency virus 1; gag
   7113..7346    +  misc_feature   RRE: The Rev response element (RRE) of HIV-1 allows for Rev-dependent mRNA export from the nucleus to the cytoplasm.
   7723..7749    +  CDS            Rev (fragment): human immunodeficiency virus 1 (HIV-1) Rev protein; rev; enhances nuclear export of unspliced and incompletely spliced viral mRNAs
   7753..7993    +  promoter       U6 promoter: RNA polymerase III promoter for human U6 snRNA
   8023..8098    +  misc_RNA       gRNA scaffold: guide RNA scaffold for the Streptococcus pyogenes CRISPR/Cas9 system
   8154..8271    +  misc_feature   cPPT/CTS: central polypurine tract and central termination sequence of HIV-1
