[The description below was written by a language model from this plasmid's Addgene catalogue record and pLannotate feature annotations shown in this document.]
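Description:
MASTL gRNA (BRDN0001149040) is a third-generation lentiviral guide RNA plasmid built on the lentiGuide-Puro backbone and designed to direct Streptococcus pyogenes Cas9 to the human MASTL gene, which encodes the Greatwall kinase. It is propagated in E. coli as a high-copy plasmid through a ColE1/pUC-type origin with ampicillin selection from the β-lactamase gene. The bacterial portion also carries an f1 origin and remnants of a lac/lacZα cloning region flanked by T7 and T3 promoters.

The viral genome is transcribed from an RSV promoter fused to a truncated HIV-1 5' LTR, which makes packaging independent of Tat. This is followed by the Ψ packaging signal with a gag fragment, the Rev response element for nuclear export of the full-length RNA, and a cPPT/CTS. A self-inactivating ΔU3 3' LTR closes the transfer cassette, with an SV40 polyadenylation signal and SV40 origin downstream. Two expression units sit between the LTRs. A human U6 RNA polymerase III promoter drives the MASTL-specific spacer joined to the Cas9 guide RNA scaffold, and an EF-1α promoter with its intron A drives puromycin N-acetyltransferase, so that transduced mammalian cells can be selected with puromycin. A WPRE follows the resistance gene to enhance expression.

The plasmid does not encode Cas9, so it is meant to be used with a separate Cas9 lentivirus or in cells that already express the nuclease, typically for MASTL knockout. It belongs to a human kinome guide RNA collection. The depositor notes that the guide was designed against a GenBank reference sequence that has since been withdrawn.
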