Addgene plasmid #75988: MASTL gRNA (BRDN0001149040)
Purpose: 3rd generation lentiviral gRNA plasmid targeting human MASTL
Depositing lab: John Doench & David Root. Depositing organization: Broad Institute. Publication: Optimized sgRNA design to maximize activity and minimize off-target effects of CRISPR-Cas9. Doench JG, Fusi N, Sullender M, Hegde M, Vaimberg EW, Donovan KF, Smith I, Tothova Z, Wilen C, Orchard R, Virgin HW, Listgarten J, Root DE. Nat Biotechnol. 2016 Jan 18. doi: 10.1038/nbt.3437. PubMed 26780180.
Backbone
  Vector backbone: lentiGuide-Puro
  Backbone manufacturer: Zhang Lab (Addgene plasmid # 52963)
  Vector type: Mammalian Expression, Lentiviral, CRISPR
  Selectable markers: Puromycin
Growth in bacteria
  Bacterial resistance: Ampicillin, 100 μg/mL
  Growth temperature: 37°C
  Growth strain: DH5alpha
  Copy number: High Copy
Gene/Insert
  Gene/Insert name: MASTL (alt name: MASTL)
  gRNA/shRNA sequence: ACACAAGAGCGTCCAGTGGT
  Species: H. sapiens (human)
  Entrez Gene: MASTL (a.k.a. GREATWALL, GW, GWL, MAST-L, THC2)
  Promoter: hU6
  Cloning method: Unknown
  Sequencing primers: 5′ U6-F; 3′ pS2-R
Terms and licenses: Academic/Nonprofit Terms; Industry Terms: Not Available to Industry
Depositor comments: The gRNA was designed to target a Genbank reference sequence which has since been removed from the database. Note that this plasmid does NOT contain Cas9. It should be used in conjunction with lentiCas9-Blast (Addgene #52962) or otherwise with cell lines already expressing Cas9. Browse the full kinome gRNA library at http://www.addgene.org/pooled-library/broadgpp-human-kinome/ or visit http://www.broadinstitute.org/rnai/public/ for detailed protocols and information.
How to cite: MASTL gRNA (BRDN0001149040) was a gift from John Doench & David Root (Addgene plasmid # 75988 ; http://n2t.net/addgene:75988 ; RRID:Addgene_75988)
