>Addgene plasmid #75988 | MASTL gRNA (BRDN0001149040) | depositor partial sequence | sequence record 143448 | Target Sequence
ACACAAGAGCGTCCAGTGGT
