>Addgene plasmid #75988 | MASTL gRNA (BRDN0001149040) | addgene partial sequence | sequence record 184963 | hU6-F
ACGTGACGTAGAAAGTAATAATTTCTTGGGTAGTTTGCAGTTTTAAAATTATGTTTTAAAATGGACTATC
ATATGCTTACCGTAACTTGAAAGTATTTCGATTTCTTGGCTTTATATATCTTGTGGAAAGGACGAAACAC
CGACACAAGAGCGTCCAGTGGTGTTTTAGAGCTAGAAATAGCAAGTTAAAATAAGGCTAGTCCGTTATCA
ACTTGAAAAAGTGGCACCGAGTCGGTGCTTTTTTAAGCTTGGCGTAACTAGATCTTGAGACAAATGGCAG
TATTCATCCACAATTTTAAAAGAAAAGGGGGGATTGGGGGGTACAGTGCAGGGGAAAGAATAGTAGACAT
AATAGCAACAGACATACAAACTAAAGAATTACAAAAACAAATTACAAAAATTCAAAATTTTCGGGTTTAT
TACAGGGACAGCAGAGATCCACTTTGGCGCCGGCTCGAGGGGGCCCGGGTGCAAAGATGGATAAAGTTTT
AAACAGAGAGGAATCTTTGCAGCTAATGGACCTTCTAGGTCTTGAAAGGAGTGGGAATTGGCTCCGGTGC
CCGTCAGTGG
